>Addgene plasmid #191709 | AiP12982 - pAAV-AiE0452h_3xC2-minBG-SYFP2-WPRE3-BGHpA (Alias: CN2982) | addgene full sequence | sequence record 376692 | Addgene NGS Result
CCTGCAGGCAGCTGCGCGCTCGCTCGCTCACTGAGGCCGCCCGGGCGTCGGGCGACCTTTGGTCGCCCGG
CCTCAGTGAGCGAGCGAGCGCGCAGAGAGGGAGTGGCCAACTCCATCACTAGGGGTTCCTGCGGCCGCAC
GCGTGTGAAAAATACCTAGTCTTGAACTTTGGAGTTCCAAATTCCACATGATCGACTTCCTCAAGGCTTT
TCACTTGACGAACAAATTGCATGCCAAGAAATCGTCAAAATTCTATCAAGCTTAATTATGCAATTTCTGT
CTATAAATGACATACCTCCTGTACCCTATGACACCCACCTATGCACTAATAAGATGTGACAGCTGCATCA
CCAACAAAGCCTCCCCCGCCTGGTGAAAAATACCTAGTCTTGAACTTTGGAGTTCCAAATTCCACATGAT
CGACTTCCTCAAGGCTTTTCACTTGACGAACAAATTGCATGCCAAGAAATCGTCAAAATTCTATCAAGCT
TAATTATGCAATTTCTGTCTATAAATGACATACCTCCTGTACCCTATGACACCCACCTATGCACTAATAA
GATGTGACAGCTGCATCACCAACAAAGCCTCCCCCGCCTGGTGAAAAATACCTAGTCTTGAACTTTGGAG
TTCCAAATTCCACATGATCGACTTCCTCAAGGCTTTTCACTTGACGAACAAATTGCATGCCAAGAAATCG
TCAAAATTCTATCAAGCTTAATTATGCAATTTCTGTCTATAAATGACATACCTCCTGTACCCTATGACAC
CCACCTATGCACTAATAAGATGTGACAGCTGCATCACCAACAAAGCCTCCCCCGCCTGGAGCTCGGGCTG
GGCATAAAAGTCAGGGCAGAGCCATCTATTGCTTACATTTGCTTCTGGGATCCAGATCTTTCGAAGCTAG
CGCTACCGGTCGCCACCATGGTGAGCAAGGGCGAGGAGCTGTTCACCGGGGTGGTGCCCATCCTGGTCGA
GCTGGACGGCGACGTAAACGGCCACAAGTTCAGCGTGTCCGGCGAGGGCGAGGGCGATGCCACCTACGGC
AAGCTGACCCTGAAGCTGATCTGCACCACCGGCAAGCTGCCCGTGCCCTGGCCCACCCTCGTGACCACCC
TGGGCTACGGCGTGCAGTGCTTCGCCCGCTACCCCGACCACATGAAGCAGCACGACTTCTTCAAGTCCGC
CATGCCCGAAGGCTACGTCCAGGAGCGCACCATCTTCTTCAAGGACGACGGCAACTACAAGACCCGCGCC
GAGGTGAAGTTCGAGGGCGACACCCTGGTGAACCGCATCGAGCTGAAGGGCATCGACTTCAAGGAGGACG
GCAACATCCTGGGGCACAAGCTGGAGTACAACTACAACAGCCACAACGTCTATATCACCGCCGACAAGCA
GAAGAACGGCATCAAGGCCAACTTCAAGATCCGCCACAACATCGAGGACGGCGGCGTGCAGCTCGCCGAC
CACTACCAGCAGAACACCCCCATCGGCGACGGCCCCGTGCTGCTGCCCGACAACCACTACCTGAGCTACC
AGTCCAAGCTGAGCAAAGACCCCAACGAGAAGCGCGATCACATGGTCCTGCTGGAGTTCGTGACCGCCGC
CGGGATCACTCTCGGCATGGACGAGCTGTACAAGTAAGTCGACGGCGCGCCGCGGCCGCGAATTCGATAT
CATAATCAACCTCTGGATTACAAAATTTGTGAAAGATTGACTGGTATTCTTAACTATGTTGCTCCTTTTA
CGCTATGTGGATACGCTGCTTTAATGCCTTTGTATCATGCTATTGCTTCCCGTATGGCTTTCATTTTCTC
CTCCTTGTATAAATCCTGGTTAGTTCTTGCCACGGCGGAACTCATCGCCGCCTGCCTTGCCCGCTGCTGG
ACAGGGGCTCGGCTGTTGGGCACTGACAATTCCGTGGCTCGAGAGATCTTCGACTGTGCCTTCTAGTTGC
CAGCCATCTGTTGTTTGCCCCTCCCCCGTGCCTTCCTTGACCCTGGAAGGTGCCACTCCCACTGTCCTTT
CCTAATAAAATGAGGAAATTGCATCGCATTGTCTGAGTAGGTGTCATTCTATTCTGGGGGGTGGGGTGGG
GCAGGACAGCAAGGGGGAGGATTGGGAAGACAATAGCAGGCATGAGATCTCACGTGCGGACCGAGCGGCC
GCAGGAACCCCTAGTGATGGAGTTGGCCACTCCCTCTCTGCGCGCTCGCTCGCTCACTGAGGCCGGGCGA
CCAAAGGTCGCCCGACGCCCGGGCTTTGCCCGGGCGGCCTCAGTGAGCGAGCGAGCGCGCAGCTGCCTGC
AGGGGCGCCTGATGCGGTATTTTCTCCTTACGCATCTGTGCGGTATTTCACACCGCATA
[95 nt withheld, positions 2370-2464]
T
[46 nt withheld, positions 2466-2511]
C
[141 nt withheld, positions 2513-2653]
CCTTTGACGTTGGAGTCCACGTTCTTT
[37 nt withheld, positions 2681-2717]
ACTCTATCTCGGGCTATTCTTTTGATTTATAAGGGATTTTGCCGATTTCGGTCTATTGGTTAAAAAATGA
GCTGATTTAACAAAAATTTAACGCGAATTTTAACAAAATATTAACGTTTACAATTTTATGGTGCACTCTC
AGTACAATCTGCTCTGATGCCGCATAGTTAAGCCAGCCCCGACACCCGCCAACACCCGCTGACGCGCCCT
GACGGGCTTGTCTGCTCCCGGCATCCGCTTACAGACAAGCTGTGACCGTCTCCGGGAGCTGCATGTGTCA
GAGGTTTTCACCGTCATCACCGAAACGCGCGAGACGAAAGGGCCTCGTGATACGCCTATTTTTATAGGTT
AATGTCATGATAATAATGGTTTCTTAGACGTCAGGTGGCACTTTTCGGGGAAATGTGCGCGGAACCCCTA
TTTGTTTATTTTTCTAAATACATTCAAATATGTATCCGCTCATGAGACAATAACCCTGATAAATGCTTCA
ATAATATTGAAAAAGGAAGAGTATGAGTATTCAACATTTCCGTGTCGCCCTTATTCCCTTTTTTGCGGCA
TTTTGCCTTCCTGTTTTTGCTCACCCAGAAACGCTGGTGAAAGTAAAAGATGCTGAAGATCAGTTGGGTG
CACGAGTGGGTTACATCGAACTGGATCTCAACAGCGGTAAGATCCTTGAGAGTTTTCGCCCCGAAGAACG
TTTTCCAATGATGAGCACTTTTAAAGTTCTGCTATGTGGCGCGGTATTATCCCGTATTGACGCCGGGCAA
GAGCAACTCGGTCGCCGCATACACTATTCTCAGAATGACTTGGTTGAGTACTCACCAGTCACAGAAAAGC
ATCTTACGGATGGCATGACAGTAAGAGAATTATGCAGTGCTGCCATAACCATGAGTGATAACACTGCGGC
CAACTTACTTCTGACAACGATCGGAGGACCGAAGGAGCTAACCGCTTTTTTGCACAACATGGGGGATCAT
GTAACTCGCCTTGATCGTTGGGAACCGGAGCTGAATGAAGCCATACCAAACGACGAGCGTGACACCACGA
TGCCTGTAGCAATGGCAACAACGTTGCGCAAACTATTAACTGGCGAACTACTTACTCTAGCTTCCCGGCA
ACAATTAATAGACTGGATGGAGGCGGATAAAGTTGCAGGACCACTTCTGCGCTCGGCCCTTCCGGCTGGC
TGGTTTATTGCTGATAAATCTGGAGCCGGTGAGCGTGGGTCTCGCGGTATCATTGCAGCACTGGGGCCAG
ATGGTAAGCCCTCCCGTATCGTAGTTATCTACACGACGGGGAGTCAGGCAACTATGGATGAACGAAATAG
ACAGATCGCTGAGATAGGTGCCTCACTGATTAAGCATTGGTAACTGTCAGACCAAGTTTACTCATATATA
CTTTAGATTGATTTAAAACTTCATTTTTAATTTAAAAGGATCTAGGTGAAGATCCTTTTTGATAATCTCA
TGACCAAAATCCCTTAACGTGAGTTTTCGTTCCACTGAGCGTCAGACCCCGTAGAAAAGATCAAAGGATC
TTCTTGAGATCCTTTTTTTCTGCGCGTAATCTGCTGCTTGCAAACAAAAAAACCACCGCTACCAGCGGTG
GTTTGTTTGCCGGATCAAGAGCTACCAACTCTTTTTCCGAAGGTAACTGGCTTCAGCAGAGCGCAGATAC
CAAATACTGTTCTTCTAGTGTAGCCGTAGTTAGGCCACCACTTCAAGAACTCTGTAGCACCGCCTACATA
CCTCGCTCTGCTAATCCTGTTACCAGTGGCTGCTGCCAGTGGCGATAAGTCGTGTCTTACCGGGTTGGAC
TCAAGACGATAGTTACCGGATAAGGCGCAGCGGTCGGGCTGAACGGGGGGTTCGTGCACACAGCCCAGCT
TGGAGCGAACGACCTACACCGAACTGAGATACCTACAGCGTGAGCTATGAGAAAGCGCCACGCTTCCCGA
AGGGAGAAAGGCGGACAGGTATCCGGTAAGCGGCAGGGTCGGAACAGGAGAGCGCACGAGGGAGCTTCCA
GGGGGAAACGCCTGGTATCTTTATAGTCCTGTCGGGTTTCGCCACCTCTGACTTGAGCGTCGATTTTTGT
GATGCTCGTCAGGGGGGCGGAGCCTATGGAAAAACGCCAGCAACGCGGCCTTTTTACGGTTCCTGGCCTT
TTGCTGGCCTTTTGCTCACATGT
Features (pLannotate 1.2.2; 14 found; start..end, strand, type, name):
     12..39      +  repeat_region  AAV2 ITR (fragment): inverted terminal repeat of adeno-associated virus serotype 2 inverted
     68..95      +  repeat_region  AAV2 ITR (fragment): inverted terminal repeat of adeno-associated virus serotype 2 inverted
    928..1644    +  CDS            SYFP2: SYFP2 is a basic (constitutively fluorescent) yellow fluorescent protein published in 2006, derived from Aequorea victoria. It is reported to be a very rapidly-maturing monomer with moderate acid sensitivity.
   1684..1841    +  misc_feature   WPRE (fragment): woodchuck hepatitis virus posttranscriptional regulatory element
   1847..1927    +  misc_feature   WPRE (fragment): woodchuck hepatitis virus posttranscriptional regulatory element
   1944..2055    +  polyA_signal   bGH poly(A) signal: bovine growth hormone polyadenylation signal
   2173..2313    +  repeat_region  AAV2 ITR: inverted terminal repeat of adeno-associated virus serotype 2 inverted
   2318..2369    -  misc_feature   bom (fragment): basis of mobility region from pBR322
   2388..2843    +  rep_origin     f1 ori (sequence partly withheld): f1 bacteriophage origin of replication; arrow indicates direction of (+) strand synthesis
   2844..2893    -  misc_feature   bom (fragment): basis of mobility region from pBR322
   2995..3030    -  CDS            rop (fragment): Rop protein, which maintains plasmids at low copy number; rop
   3125..3229    +  promoter       AmpR promoter: bla
   3230..4090    +  CDS            AmpR: β-lactamase; bla; confers resistance to ampicillin, carbenicillin, and related antibiotics
   4261..4849    +  rep_origin     ori: high-copy-number ColE1/pMB1/pBR322/pUC origin of replication
