[The description below was written by a language model from this plasmid's Addgene catalogue record and pLannotate feature annotations shown in this document.]
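Description:
AiP12982 - pAAV-AiE0452h_3xC2-minBG-SYFP2-WPRE3-BGHpA (alias CN2982) is a recombinant AAV transfer plasmid of about 4.9 kb, designed to be packaged into AAV particles for cell-type-selective reporter expression in the brain. It is maintained in bacteria through a high-copy ColE1/pUC-type origin and selected with ampicillin via the bla gene and its native promoter. The backbone also carries an f1 phage origin and small remnants of pBR322 bom and rop sequences. The expression cassette is flanked by AAV2 inverted terminal repeats, which provide the signals for genome replication and encapsidation. The annotation detects the left ITR only as short fragments and the right one as a full element, which is common for these repeat-rich, hard-to-sequence regions.

The payload is SYFP2, a rapidly maturing monomeric yellow fluorescent protein derived from Aequorea victoria. The catalogue purpose line calls it cyan, but the feature annotation identifies it as yellow. The roughly 800 nt upstream of the coding sequence is unannotated in the feature table. From the plasmid name, it should contain the enhancer AiE0452h in a "3xC2" configuration, presumably three concatenated copies of a core segment, followed by a minimal beta-globin promoter (minBG) that has little activity by itself and relies on the enhancer for specificity. Downstream, two adjacent WPRE fragments correspond to the shortened WPRE3 element, which boosts transcript stability and expression while saving packaging space. A bovine growth hormone polyadenylation signal follows. According to the record, the construct is used to label striatal indirect pathway medium spiny neurons (D2-MSNs) and forms part of an enhancer AAV toolbox for accessing striatal cell types and circuits.
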