Addgene plasmid #191709: AiP12982 - pAAV-AiE0452h_3xC2-minBG-SYFP2-WPRE3-BGHpA (Alias: CN2982)
Purpose: AI plasmid ALIAS: AiP12982. Expression of SYFP2 (cyan fluorescent protein) in striatal indirect pathway medium spiny neurons (D2-MSNs)
Depositing lab: Allen Institute for Brain Science & Jonathan Ting. Depositing organization: Allen Institute. Publication: Enhancer AAV toolbox for accessing and perturbing striatal cell types and circuits. Hunker AC, Wirthlin ME, Gill G, Johansen NJ, Hooper M, Omstead V, Vargas S, Lerma MN, Taskin N, Weed N, Laird WD, Bishaw YM, Bendrick JL, Gore BB, Ben-Simon Y, Opitz-Araya X, Martinez RA, Way SW, Thyagarajan B, Otto S, Sanchez REA, Alexander JR, Amaya A, Amster A, Arbuckle J, Ayala A, Baker PM, Barcelli T, Barta S, Bertagnolli D, Bielstein C, Bishwakarma P, Bowlus J, Boyer G, Brouner K, Casian B, Casper T, Chakka AB, Chakrabarty R, Chong P, Clark M, Colbert K, Daniel S, Dawe T, Departee M, DiValentin P, Donadio NP, Dotson NI, Dwivedi D, Egdorf T, Fliss T, Gary A, Goldy J, Grasso C, Groce EL, Gudsnuk K, Han W, Haradon Z, Hastings S, Helback O, Ho WV, Huang C, Johnson T, Jones DL, Juneau Z, Kenney J, Leibly M, Li S, Liang E, Loeffler H, Lusk NA, Madigan Z, Malloy J, Malone J, McCue R, Melchor J, Mich JK, Moosman S, Morin E, Naidoo R, Newman D, Ngo K, Nguyen K, Oster AL, Ouellette B, Oyama AA, Pena N, Pham T, Phillips E, Pom C, Potekhina L, Ransford S, Ray PL, Reding M, Rette DF, Reynoldson C, Rimorin C, Sigler AR, Rocha DB, Ronellenfitch K, Ruiz A, Sawyer L, Sevigny JP, Shapovalova NV, Shepard N, Shulga L, Soliman S, Staats B, Taormina MJ, Tieu M, Wang Y, Wilkes J, Wood T, Zhou T, Williford A, Dee N, Mollenkopf T, Ng L, Esposito L, Kalmbach BE, Yao S, Ariza J, Collman F, Mufti S, Smith K, Waters J, Ersing I, Patrick M, Zeng H, Lein ES, Kojima Y, Horwitz G, Owen SF, Levi BP, Daigle TL, Tasic B, Bakken TE, Ting JT. Neuron. 2025 May 21;113(10):1507-1524.e17. doi: 10.1016/j.neuron.2025.04.035. PubMed 40403704.
Backbone
  Vector backbone: rAAV
  Vector type: AAV
Growth in bacteria
  Bacterial resistance: Ampicillin, 100 μg/mL
  Growth temperature: 30°C
  Growth strain: NEB Stable
  Copy number: High Copy
Gene/Insert
  Gene/Insert name: SYFP2
  Species: Other
  Mutation: none
  Cloning method: Restriction Enzyme; 5′ cloning site Unknown (unknown if destroyed)
Terms and licenses: Academic/Nonprofit Terms; Industry Terms: Not Available to Industry
Depositor comments: Allen Institute plasmid ALIAS: AiP12982 This work supported by NIH BRAIN Initiative grant UF1MH128339
How to cite: AiP12982 - pAAV-AiE0452h_3xC2-minBG-SYFP2-WPRE3-BGHpA (Alias: CN2982) was a gift from Allen Institute for Brain Science & Jonathan Ting (Addgene plasmid # 191709 ; http://n2t.net/addgene:191709 ; RRID:Addgene_191709)
